Addgene plasmid #96970: pEAHISMRSA2676
Purpose: expression of methicillin-resistant Staphylococcus aureus orf 2676
Depositing lab: Huanting Liu & James Naismith. Depositing organization: University of St. Andrews. Publication: The Scottish Structural Proteomics Facility: targets, methods and outputs. Oke M, Carter LG, Johnson KA, Liu H, McMahon SA, Yan X, Kerou M, Weikart ND, Kadi N, Sheikh MA, Schmelz S, Dorward M, Zawadzki M, Cozens C, Falconer H, Powers H, Overton IM, van Niekerk CA, Peng X, Patel P, Garrett RA, Prangishvili D, Botting CH, Coote PJ, Dryden DT, Barton GJ, Schwarz-Linek U, Challis GL, Taylor GL, White MF, Naismith JH. J Struct Funct Genomics. 2010 Jun;11(2):167-80. doi: 10.1007/s10969-010-9090-y. Epub 2010 Apr 24. PubMed 20419351.
Backbone
  Vector backbone: pEAHISTEV, modified from pDEST14
  Backbone manufacturer: BSRC, University of St Andrews
  Backbone size w/o insert (bp): 3705
  Total vector size (bp): 4557
  Modifications to backbone: none
Growth in bacteria
  Bacterial resistance: Ampicillin, 100 μg/mL
  Growth temperature: 37°C
  Growth strain: DH5alpha
  Growth instructions: Protein expression in DE3 strains
  Copy number: High Copy
Gene/Insert
  Gene/Insert name: Sar2676 (alt name: Pantothenate synthetase)
  Species: Staphylococcus aureus
  Insert size (bp): 852
  Mutation: none
  Promoter: T7
  Tag / fusion protein: N-ter TEV protease cleavable 6His (N terminal on backbone)
  Cloning method: Gateway Cloning
  Sequencing primers: 5′ T7 promoter; 3′ T7 terminator
Resource information
  A portion of this plasmid was derived from a plasmid made by: originnsal
Terms and licenses: Academic/Nonprofit Terms; Industry Terms: Not Available to Industry
How to cite: pEAHISMRSA2676 was a gift from Huanting Liu & James Naismith (Addgene plasmid # 96970 ; http://n2t.net/addgene:96970 ; RRID:Addgene_96970)
