[The description below was written by a language model from this plasmid's Addgene catalogue record and pLannotate feature annotations shown in this document.]
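Description:
pEAHISMRSA2676 is a bacterial protein-expression plasmid carrying open reading frame 2676 (Sar2676) of methicillin-resistant Staphylococcus aureus, which encodes pantothenate synthetase (panC). It is built on pEAHISTEV, a derivative of the Gateway destination vector pDEST14. The record lists Gateway cloning as the method, although no att sites appear in the feature annotation. The plasmid is about 4.5 kb and is selected with ampicillin through a β-lactamase gene under its own promoter. It replicates from a ColE1/pMB1-type origin. The catalogue calls it high copy, but the feature table also detects the pBR322 bom region and a rop coding sequence, elements normally associated with copy-number restraint. An f1 phage origin is present as well.

The expression cassette is a standard T7 arrangement: a T7 promoter and the phage gene 10 ribosome binding site drive translation of an N-terminal histidine tag, followed by a TEV protease recognition site and then the roughly 850 bp panC coding sequence, with a T7 terminator downstream. The catalogue describes the tag as 6His, which fits the short poly-His fragment annotated. The tag allows metal-affinity purification and can then be removed by TEV cleavage to leave near-native protein. Downstream of the insert the annotation picks up a second His fragment and a partial T7 gene 10-derived segment; the record does not indicate that these are translated as part of the product, and they may be vector remnants. Because transcription depends on T7 RNA polymerase, expression is carried out in DE3 lysogen strains, while a cloning strain is used for propagation. The construct originates from a structural proteomics programme, consistent with use in producing recombinant enzyme for structural and biochemical study.
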