Features (pLannotate 1.2.2; 15 found; start..end, strand, type, name):
     12..440     +  rep_origin     f1 ori (sequence partly withheld): f1 bacteriophage origin of replication; arrow indicates direction of (+) strand synthesis
    493..597     +  promoter       AmpR promoter: bla
    598..1458    +  CDS            AmpR: β-lactamase; bla; confers resistance to ampicillin, carbenicillin, and related antibiotics
   1629..2217    +  rep_origin     ori: high-copy-number ColE1/pMB1/pBR322/pUC origin of replication
   2403..2542    -  misc_feature   bom: basis of mobility region from pBR322
   2644..2835    -  CDS            rop: Rop protein, which maintains plasmids at low copy number; rop
   2852..3232    +  CDS            YPB1_ECOLX: Protein predicted: Swiss-Prot protein existence level 4. From Escherichia coli.
   3344..3362    +  promoter       T7 promoter: promoter for bacteriophage T7 RNA polymerase
   3394..3416    +  RBS            RBS: efficient ribosome binding site from bacteriophage T7 gene 10 (Olins and Rangwala, 1989)
   3434..3453    +  CDS            8xHis (fragment): 8xHis affinity tag
   3475..3495    +  CDS            TEV site: tobacco etch virus (TEV) protease recognition and cleavage site
   3499..4347    +  CDS            panC: PANC_STAAR - Experimental evidence at protein level: Swiss-Prot protein existence level 1. Catalyzes the condensation of pantoate with beta-alanine in an ATP-dependent reaction via a pantoyl-adenylate intermediate. From Staphylococcus aureus (strain MRSA252).
   4397..4414    +  CDS            9xHis (fragment): 9xHis affinity tag
   4424..4473    +  CDS            SET1 (fragment): solubility-enhancement tag derived from T7 phage gene 10B
   4481..4528    +  terminator     T7 terminator: transcription terminator for bacteriophage T7 RNA polymerase
>Addgene plasmid #96970 | pEAHISMRSA2676 | addgene full sequence | sequence record 190111 | Addgene NGS Result
TGGCGAATGGG
[124 nt withheld, positions 12-135]
C
[91 nt withheld, positions 137-227]
A
[49 nt withheld, positions 229-277]
CCTTTGACGTTGGAGTCCACGTTCTTT
[37 nt withheld, positions 305-341]
ACCCTATCTCGGTCTATTCTTTTGATTTATAAGGGATTTTGCCGATTTCGGCCTATTGGTTAAAAAATGA
GCTGATTTAACAAAAATTTAACGCGAATTTTAACAAAATATTAACGCTTACAATTTAGGTGGCACTTTTC
GGGGAAATGTGCGCGGAACCCCTATTTGTTTATTTTTCTAAATACATTCAAATATGTATCCGCTCATGAG
ACAATAACCCTGATAAATGCTTCAATAATATTGAAAAAGGAAGAGTATGAGTATTCAACATTTCCGTGTC
GCCCTTATTCCCTTTTTTGCGGCATTTTGCCTTCCTGTTTTTGCTCACCCAGAAACGCTGGTGAAAGTAA
AAGATGCTGAAGATCAGTTGGGTGCACGAGTGGGTTACATCGAACTGGATCTCAACAGCGGTAAGATCCT
TGAGAGTTTTCGCCCCGAAGAACGTTTTCCAATGATGAGCACTTTTAAAGTTCTGCTATGTGGCGCGGTA
TTATCCCGTATTGACGCCGGGCAAGAGCAACTCGGTCGCCGCATACACTATTCTCAGAATGACTTGGTTG
AGTACTCACCAGTCACAGAAAAGCATCTTACGGATGGCATGACAGTAAGAGAATTATGCAGTGCTGCCAT
AACCATGAGTGATAACACTGCGGCCAACTTACTTCTGACAACGATCGGAGGACCGAAGGAGCTAACCGCT
TTTTTGCACAACATGGGGGATCATGTAACTCGCCTTGATCGTTGGGAACCGGAGCTGAATGAAGCCATAC
CAAACGACGAGCGTGACACCACGATGCCTGCAGCAATGGCAACAACGTTGCGCAAACTATTAACTGGCGA
ACTACTTACTCTAGCTTCCCGGCAACAATTAATAGACTGGATGGAGGCGGATAAAGTTGCAGGACCACTT
CTGCGCTCGGCCCTTCCGGCTGGCTGGTTTATTGCTGATAAATCTGGAGCCGGTGAGCGTGGGTCTCGCG
GTATCATTGCAGCACTGGGGCCAGATGGTAAGCCCTCCCGTATCGTAGTTATCTACACGACGGGGAGTCA
GGCAACTATGGATGAACGAAATAGACAGATCGCTGAGATAGGTGCCTCACTGATTAAGCATTGGTAACTG
TCAGACCAAGTTTACTCATATATACTTTAGATTGATTTAAAACTTCATTTTTAATTTAAAAGGATCTAGG
TGAAGATCCTTTTTGATAATCTCATGACCAAAATCCCTTAACGTGAGTTTTCGTTCCACTGAGCGTCAGA
CCCCGTAGAAAAGATCAAAGGATCTTCTTGAGATCCTTTTTTTCTGCGCGTAATCTGCTGCTTGCAAACA
AAAAAACCACCGCTACCAGCGGTGGTTTGTTTGCCGGATCAAGAGCTACCAACTCTTTTTCCGAAGGTAA
CTGGCTTCAGCAGAGCGCAGATACCAAATACTGTCCTTCTAGTGTAGCCGTAGTTAGGCCACCACTTCAA
GAACTCTGTAGCACCGCCTACATACCTCGCTCTGCTAATCCTGTTACCAGTGGCTGCTGCCAGTGGCGAT
AAGTCGTGTCTTACCGGGTTGGACTCAAGACGATAGTTACCGGATAAGGCGCAGCGGTCGGGCTGAACGG
GGGGTTCGTGCACACAGCCCAGCTTGGAGCGAACGACCTACACCGAACTGAGATACCTACAGCGTGAGCT
ATGAGAAAGCGCCACGCTTCCCGAAGGGAGAAAGGCGGACAGGTATCCGGTAAGCGGCAGGGTCGGAACA
GGAGAGCGCACGAGGGAGCTTCCAGGGGGAAACGCCTGGTATCTTTATAGTCCTGTCGGGTTTCGCCACC
TCTGACTTGAGCGTCGATTTTTGTGATGCTCGTCAGGGGGGCGGAGCCTATGGAAAAACGCCAGCAACGC
GGCCTTTTTACGGTTCCTGGCCTTTTGCTGGCCTTTTGCTCACATGTTCTTTCCTGCGTTATCCCCTGAT
TCTGTGGATAACCGTATTACCGCCTTTGAGTGAGCTGATACCGCTCGCCGCAGCCGAACGACCGAGCGCA
GCGAGTCAGTGAGCGAGGAAGCGGAAGAGCGCCTGATGCGGTATTTTCTCCTTACGCATCTGTGCGGTAT
TTCACACCGCAATGGTGCACTCTCAGTACAATCTGCTCTGATGCCGCATAGTTAAGCCAGTATACACTCC
GCTATCGCTACGTGACTGGGTCATGGCTGCGCCCCGACACCCGCCAACACCCGCTGACGCGCCCTGACGG
GCTTGTCTGCTCCCGGCATCCGCTTACAGACAAGCTGTGACCGTCTCCGGGAGCTGCATGTGTCAGAGGT
TTTCACCGTCATCACCGAAACGCGCGAGGCAGCTGCGGTAAAGCTCATCAGCGTGGTCGTGAAGCGATTC
ACAGATGTCTGCCTGTTCATCCGCGTCCAGCTCGTTGAGTTTCTCCAGAAGCGTTAATGTCTGGCTTCTG
ATAAAGCGGGCCATGTTAAGGGCGGTTTTTTCCTGTTTGGTCACTGATGCCTCCGTGTAAGGGGGATTTC
TGTTCATGGGGGTAATGATACCGATGAAACGAGAGAGGATGCTCACGATACGGGTTACTGATGATGAACA
TGCCCGGTTACTGGAACGTTGTGAGGGTAAACAACTGGCGGTATGGATGCGGCGGGACCAGAGAAAAATC
ACTCAGGGTCAATGCCAGCGCTTCGTTAATACAGATGTAGGTGTTCCACAGGGTAGCCAGCAGCATCCTG
CGATGCAGATCCGGAACATAATGGTGCAGGGCGCTGACTTCCGCGTTTCCAGACTTTACGAAACACGGAA
ACCGAAGACCATTCATGTTGTTGCTCAGGTCGCAGACGTTTTGCAGCAGCAGTCGCTTCACGTTCGCTCG
CGTATCGGTGATTCATTCTGCTAACCAGTAAGGCAACCCCGCCAGCCTAGCCGGGTCCTCAACGACAGGA
GCACGATCATGCGCACCCGTGGCCAGGACCCAACGCTGCCCGAGATCTCGATCCCGCGAAATTAATACGA
CTCACTATAGGGAGACCACAACGGTTTCCCTCTAGAAATAATTTTGTTTAACTTTAAGAAGGAGATATAC
ATATGTCGTACTACCATCACCATCACCATCACGATTACGACATCCCAACGACCGAAAACCTGTATTTTCA
GGGCGCCATGGCTAAGCTGATTACTACGGTAAAAGAGATGCAACACATTGTTAAAGCAGCCAAACGCTCA
GGCACAACGATTGGTTTTATCCCAACAATGGGTGCCTTACATGATGGACATTTAACGATGGTACGCGAAT
CAGTTAGTACAAATGATATTACAGTTGTGAGTGTATTTGTTAATCCATTACAATTTGGTCCAAACGAAGA
TTTCGATGCTTATCCGAGACAAATTGATAAAGATTTAGAATTAGTATCAGAAGTAGGGGCGGACATTGTT
TTTCATCCTGCAGTAGAAGATATGTATCCAGGTGAATTAGGTATTGATGTCAAAGTAGGTCCATTAGCTG
ATGTGTTAGAAGGAGCGAAGCGTCCAGGGCATTTTGATGGGGTGGTAACAGTAGTTAATAAGCTATTTAA
TATTGTTATGCCGGATTATGCTTATTTTGGTAAAAAAGATGCCCAGCAATTGGCTATTGTCGAGCAAATG
GTAAAAGACTTCAATCATGCCGTTGAAATTATTGGTATTGATATCGTTCGAGAAGCAGATGGTTTGGCGA
AAAGTTCAAGAAATGTTTATTTAACGGAGCAAGAACGACAAGAAGCGGTACATTTAAGTAAAAGTTTGCT
ATTAGCACAAGCGTTGTATCAAGACGGTGAACGTCAAAGTAAAGTAATTATAGACAAGGTTACTCAATAT
CTTGAATCACATATAAGTGGACGCATTGAAGAAGTTGCTGTTTATAGTTATCCTCAATTAGTAGAACAAC
ACGAAATAACTGGACGCATATTTATCTCGTTAGCTGTCAAATTTTCAAAAGCGCGTTTAATAGATAATAT
AATAATTGGAGCTGAATAAGGATCCGAATTCGAGCTCCGTCGACAAGCTTGCGGCCGCACTCGAGCACCA
CCACCACCACCACTGAGATCCGGCTGCTAACAAAGCCCGAAAGGAAGCTGAGTTGGCTGCTGCCACCGCT
GAGCAATAACTAGCATAACCCCTTGGGGCCTCTAAACGGGTCTTGAGGGGTTTTTTGCTGAAAGGAGGAA
CTATATCCGGAT
