>Addgene plasmid #96970 | pEAHISMRSA2676 | depositor partial sequence | sequence record 178529 | full coding sequence
ATGGCTAAGCTGATTACTACGGTAAAAGAGATGCAACACATTGTTAAAGCAGCCAAACGCTCAGGCACAA
CGATTGGTTTTATCCCAACAATGGGTGCCTTACATGATGGACATTTAACGATGGTACGCGAATCAGTTAG
TACAAATGATATTACAGTTGTGAGTGTATTTGTTAATCCATTACAATTTGGTCCAAACGAAGATTTCGAT
GCTTATCCGAGACAAATTGATAAAGATTTAGAATTAGTATCAGAAGTAGGGGCGGACATTGTTTTTCATC
CTGCAGTAGAAGATATGTATCCAGGTGAATTAGGTATTGATGTCAAAGTAGGTCCATTAGCTGATGTGTT
AGAAGGAGCGAAGCGTCCAGGGCATTTTGATGGGGTGGTAACAGTAGTTAATAAGCTATTTAATATTGTT
ATGCCGGATTATGCTTATTTTGGTAAAAAAGATGCCCAGCAATTGGCTATTGTCGAGCAAATGGTAAAAG
ACTTCAATCATGCCGTTGAAATTATTGGTATTGATATCGTTCGAGAAGCAGATGGTTTGGCGAAAAGTTC
AAGAAATGTTTATTTAACGGAGCAAGAACGACAAGAAGCGGTACATTTAAGTAAAAGTTTGCTATTAGCA
CAAGCGTTGTATCAAGACGGTGAACGTCAAAGTAAAGTAATTATAGACAAGGTTACTCAATATCTTGAAT
CACATATAAGTGGACGCATTGAAGAAGTTGCTGTTTATAGTTATCCTCAATTAGTAGAACAACACGAAAT
AACTGGACGCATATTTATCTCGTTAGCTGTCAAATTTTCAAAAGCGCGTTTAATAGATAATATAATAATT
GGAGCTGAATAA
